>Addgene plasmid #126310 | pGWB14-LYX092 | addgene full sequence | sequence record 246971 | Addgene NGS Result
TCGGTCTTGCCTTGCTCGTCGGTGATGTACTTCACCAGCTCCGCGAAGTCGCTCTTCTTGATGGAGCGCA
TGGGGACGTGCTTGGCAATCACGCGCACCCCCCGGCCGTTTTAGCGGCTAAAAAAGTCATGGCTCTGCCC
TCGGGCGGACCACGCCCATCATGACCTTGCCAAGCTCGTCCTGCTTCTCTTCGATCTTCGCCAGCAGGGC
GAGGATCGTGGCATCACCGAACCGCGCCGTGCGCGGGTCGTCGGTGAGCCAGAGTTTCAGCAGGCCGCCC
AGGCGGCCCAGGTCGCCATTGATGCGGGCCAGCTCGCGGACGTGCTCATAGTCCACGACGCCCGTGATTT
TGTAGCCCTGGCCGACGGCCAGCAGGTAGGCCGACAGGCTCATGCCGGCCGCCGCCGCCTTTTCCTCAAT
CGCTCTTCGTTCGTCTGGAAGGCAGTACACCTTGATAGGTGGGCTGCCCTTCCTGGTTGGCTTGGTTTCA
TCAGCCATCCGCTTGCCCTCATCTGTTACGCCGGCGGTAGCCGGCCAGCCTCGCAGAGCAGGATTCCCGT
TGAGCACCGCCAGGTGCGAATAAGGGACAGTGAAGAAGGAACACCCGCTCGCGGGTGGGCCTACTTCACC
TATCCTGCCCGGCTGACGCCGTTGGATACACCAAGGAAAGTCTACACGAACCCTTTGGCAAAATCCTGTA
TATCGTGCGAAAAAGGATGGATATACCGAAAAAATCGCTATAATGACCCCGAAGCAGGGTTATGCAGCGG
AAAAGCGCCACGCTTCCCGAAGGGAGAAAGGCGGACAGGTATCCGGTAAGCGGCAGGGTCGGAACAGGAG
AGCGCACGAGGGAGCTTCCAGGGGGAAACGCCTGGTATCTTTATAGTCCTGTCGGGTTTCGCCACCTCTG
ACTTGAGCGTCGATTTTTGTGATGCTCGTCAGGGGGGCGGAGCCTATGGAAAAACGCCAGCAACGCGGCC
TTTTTACGGTTCCTGGCCTTTTGCTGGCCTTTTGCTCACATGTTCTTTCCTGCGTTATCCCCTGATTCTG
TGGATAACCGTATTACCGCCTTTGAGTGAGCTGATACCGCTCGCCGCAGCCGAACGACCGAGCGCAGCGA
GTCAGTGAGCGAGGAAGCGGAAGAGCGCCAGAAGGCCGCCAGAGAGGCCGAGCGCGGCCGTGAGGCTTGG
ACGCTAGGGCAGGGCATGAAAAAGCCCGTAGCGGGCTGCTACGGGCGTCTGACGCGGTGGAAAGGGGGAG
GGGATGTTGTCTACATGGCTCTGCTGTAGTGAGTGGGTTGCGCTCCGGCAGCGGTCCTGATCAATCGTCA
CCCTTTCTCGGTCCTTCAACGTTCCTGACAACGAGCCTCCTTTTCGCCAATCCATCGACAATCACCGCGA
GTCCCTGCTCGAACGCTGCGTCCGGACCGGCTTCGTCGAAGGCGTCTATCGCGGCCCGCAACAGCGGCGA
GAGCGGAGCCTGTTCAACGGTGCCGCCGCGCTCGCCGGCATCGCTGTCGCCGGCCTGCTCCTCAAGCACG
GCCCCAACAGTGAAGTAGCTGATTGTCATCAGCGCATTGACGGCGTCCCCGGCCGAAAAACCCGCCTCGC
AGAGGAAGCGAAGCTGCGCGTCGGCCGTTTCCATCTGCGGTGCGCCCGGTCGCGTGCCGGCATGGATGCG
CGCGCCATCGCGGTAGGCGAGCAGCGCCTGCCTGAAGCTGCGGGCATTCCCGATCAGAAATGAGCGCCAG
TCGTCGTCGGCTCTCGGCACCGAATGCGTATGATTCTCCGCCAGCATGGCTTCGGCCAGTGCGTCGAGCA
GCGCCCGCTTGTTCCTGAAGTGCCAGTAAAGCGCCGGCTGCTGAACCCCCAACCGTTCCGCCAGTTTGCG
TGTCGTCAGACCGTCTACGCCGACCTCGTTCAACAGGTCCAGGGCGGCACGGATCACTGTATTCGGCTGC
AACTTTGTCATGCTTGACACTTTATCACTGATAAACATAATATGTCCACCAACTTATCAGTGATAAAGAA
TCCGCGCGTTCAATCGGACCAGCGGAGGCTGGTCCGGAGGCCAGACGTGAAACCCAACATACCCCTGATC
GTAATTCTGAGCACTGTCGCGCTCGACGCTGTCGGCATCGGCCTGATTATGCCGGTGCTGCCGGGCCTCC
TGCGCGATCTGGTTCACTCGAACGACGTCACCGCCCACTATGGCATTCTGCTGGCGCTGTATGCGTTGGT
GCAATTTGCCTGCGCACCTGTGCTGGGCGCGCTGTCGGATCGTTTCGGGCGGCGGCCAATCTTGCTCGTC
TCGCTGGCCGGCGCCAGATCTGGGGAACCCTGTGGTTGGCATGCACATACAAATGGACGAACGGATAAAC
CTTTTCACGCCCTTTTAAATATCCGATTATTCTAATAAACGCTCTTTTCTCTTAGGTTTACCCGCCAATA
TATCCTGTCAAACACTGATAGTTTAAACGTTGCGATTAAGAATTCGAGCTCGGTACCCCCCTACTCCAAA
AATGTCAAAGATACAGTCTCAGAAGACCAAAGGGCTATTGAGACTTTTCAACAAAGGGTAATTTCGGGAA
ACCTCCTCGGATTCCATTGCCCAGCTATCTGTCACTTCATCGAAAGGACAGTAGAAAAGGAAGGTGGCTC
CTACAAATGCCATCATTGCGATAAAGGAAAGGCTATCATTCAAGATGCCTCTGCCGACAGTGGTCCCAAA
GATGGACCCCCACCCACGAGGAGCATCGTGGAAAAAGAAGACGTTCCAACCACGTCTTCAAAGCAAGTGG
ATTGATGTGACATCTCCACTGACGTAAGGGATGACGCACAATCCCACTATCCTTCGCAAGACCCTTCCTC
TATATAAGGAAGTTCATTTCATTTGGAGAGGACAGCCCAAGCTTCGACTCTAGAGGATCCCCTTAAATCG
ATATGGAACGAGCTATACAAGGAAACGACGCTAGGGAACAAGCTAACAGTGAACGTTGGGATGGAGGATC
AGGAGGTACCACTTCTCCCTTCAAACTTCCTGACGAAAGTCCGAGTTGGACTGAGTGGCGGCTACATAAC
GATGAGACGAATTCGAATCAAGATAATCCCCTTGGTTTCAAGGAAAGCTGGGGTTTCGGGAAAGTTGTAT
TTAAGAGATATCTCAGATACGACAGGACGGAAGCTTCACTGCACAGAGTCCTTGGATCTTGGACGGGAGA
TTCGGTTAACTATGCAGCATCTCGATTTTTCGGTTTCGACCAGATCGGATGTACCTATAGTATTCGGTTT
CGAGGAGTTAGTATCACCGTTTCTGGAGGGTCTCGAACTCTTCAGCATCTCTGTGAGATGGCAATTCGGT
CTAAGCAAGAACTGCTACAGCTTGCCCCAATCGAAGTGGAAAGTAATGTATCAAGAGGATGCCCTGAAGG
TACTCAAACCTTCGAAAAAGAAAGCGAGTAAGTCGAGGGCGAGCTCGAATTCGGTACGCTGAAATCACCA
GTCTCTCTCTACAAATCTATCTCTCTCTATTTTCTCCATAAATAATGTGTGAGTAGTTTCCCGATAAGGG
AAATTAGGGTTCTTATAGGGTTTCGCTCATGTGTTGAGCATATAAGAAACCCTTAGTATGTATTTGTATT
TGTAAAATACTTCTATCAATAAAATTTCTAATTCCTAAAACCAAAATCCAGTACTAAAATCCAGATCTCC
CTGCAGGTCCCCAGATTAGCCTTTTCAATTTCAGAAAGAATGCTAACCCACAGATGGTTAGAGAGGCTTA
CGCAGCAGGTCTCATCAAGACGATCTACCCGAGCAATAATCTCCAGGAAATCAAATACCTTCCCAAGAAG
GTTAAAGATGCAGTCAAAAGATTCAGGACTAACTGCATCAAGAACACAGAGAAAGATATATTTCTCAAGA
TCAGAAGTACTATTCCAGTATGGACGATTCAAGGCTTGCTTCACAAACCAAGGCAAGTAATAGAGATTGG
AGTCTCTAAAAAGGTAGTTCCCACTGAATCAAAGGCCATGGAGTCAAAGATTCAAATAGAGGACCTAACA
GAACTCGCCGTAAAGACTGGCGAACAGTTCATACAGAGTCTCTTACGACTCAATGACAAGAAGAAAATCT
TCGTCAACATGGTGGAGCACGACACACTTGTCTACTCCAAAAATATCAAAGATACAGTCTCAGAAGACCA
AAGGGCAATTGAGACTTTTCAACAAAGGGTAATATCCGGAAACCTCCTCGGATTCCATTGCCCAGCTATC
TGTCACTTTATTGTGAAGATAGTGGAAAAGGAAGGTGGCTCCTACAAATGCCATCATTGCGATAAAGGAA
AGGCCATCGTTGAAGATGCCTCTGCCGACAGTGGTCCCAAAGATGGACCCCCACCCACGAGGAGCATCGT
GGAAAAAGAAGACGTTCCAACCACGTCTTCAAAGCAAGTGGATTGATGTGATATCTCCACTGACGTAAGG
GATGACGCACAATCCCACTATCCTTCGCAAGACCCTTCCTCTATATAAGGAAGTTCATTTCATTTGGAGA
GAACACGGGGGACAAGTTTGTACAAAAAAGCAGGCTCCACCACTAGTATGTCTTTAGTTAGATCTGTAAG
AACTATTGGAAATGGGAAACTCTACTTTCCAAATGATCACAACGACAACTCTGGCTTGTCAACATCCATG
TTCACCAAAAATGCACGTGGAATTATGTATGCAACCGAGTCTAGCAGCACAGACAGTTATGATCCCAAGT
ATTTGCTCGATTCTCCTTCACCTTCAGAAGAACTTCTAAACACATCACTTTCAGAAGTCTCCGGGAATCA
ATTTCACCAGAGGCATTCGTCTTCTTTCCAGCCATCAAGAGGCTACGATACATGTCAGCTTAGTTATGAT
TGTGAAGACATTGTCAGTCAAAGGCCAGATTCATTACAATACAATGACGGAAGGGTAACTCTGAAGCTAC
AAGAACTTGAGAGCGTACTTTTTGACGATAACGAAGTTGATGGGGATGACGTATTTGCTCGTGGGAAGTG
TATGGACATAGATGAAGAATGGTTTAGCCAAATCGGAACTGTGTTGCTTCATGACTCTCCTAAGGAGTCT
ACGTCGGCAGATTCTAATATCAGTAGCAGTAGTATCTACAAGGAAATATCTGTAACTGCTCCACAAACTC
CAAAGCAGATGCTTTTTAGTTGTGCTGCTGCTATTCAAGATGGAAACATTGAACAAGCATCGTCGATGAT
TAATGAGCTGAGGCAAATGGTCTCTATCCAGGGTGAACCTCTTGAAAGAACTGCAGCTTACATGGTTGAA
GCGCTTGCGGCCCGAGTGGCCACATCTGGCAAAGGTCTTTATAAAGCTCTAAAATGTAAGGAAGCGCTCT
TTTCTGAGAGACTCTCTGCAATGCAGGTCCTCTTTGAAGTATGTCCATACTTCAGGTTTGGTTTTATGGC
GGCGAATGGTGCAATCTTAGAGGCTTTTAAAGATGAGAAAAGAGTTCACATCATAGATTTTGACATTAAC
CAAGGAAGTCAATATTACACTTTATTGCAGACGTTGGAACGTATGCCTGGTAAGCCGCCACATTTGAGGT
TAACCGGGGTAGACGACCCTGTATCTGTTCAACGTGCTATTGGAGGCCTTAATGTCATTGGACTGAGGCT
TGAAGAGCTGGCAAAAGATTTTAAGATTCCTTTTGAATTCCAAGCGGTGGCTTCAAACACTGCATTAGTC
ACCCCGGCAATGTTAAACTGTCATCCTGGCGAAGCTCTTATCGTGAACTTTGCATTCCAGCTTCATCACA
TGCCTGATGAAAGTGTATCCACGGTCAACCAGAGAGACCAGCTTCTGCGGATGGTGAAGAGCTTAAATCC
GAAGCTGGTAACAGTTGTTGAACAAGACATGAACACTAACACCACCCCATTTCTACAAAGGGTTGCAGAA
GTCTACAACTATTATTCTGCTGTATTCGAGTCTCTCGATGCAACTCTTTCAAGAGATAGCCAAGAGAGGG
TTAATGTAGAACGGCAATGTCTTGCGCGTGATATTGTAAACATTGTTGCCTGTGAGGGAGAGGAAAGAAT
AGAGCGTTATGAAGTTGCAGGAAAATGGAGAGCTAGGATGATGATGGCTGGTTTCACTCCATCCCCGATC
AGTCGAAACGTCTACTACTCGATCCAGAATCTTATCAAGCAATATAGTGAAAGGTACAAAGCAAAGGAGG
AGGCAGGTGCACTCCATTTTGGGTGGGAAGACAAGAGCTTGATTGTTGCTTCAGCTTGGAAACCCGGGGA
CCCAGCTTTCTTGTACAAAGTGGTTGATAACAGCGGGTTAATTAACATCTTTTACCCATACGATGTTCCT
GACTATGCGGGCTATCCCTATGACGTCCCGGACTATGCAGGATCCTATCCATATGACGTTCCAGATTACG
CTGCTCAGTGCAGCGCTTAGAGCTCGAATTTCCCCGATCGTTCAAACATTTGGCAATAAAGTTTCTTAAG
ATTGAATCCTGTTGCCGGTCTTGCGATGATTATCATATAATTTCTGTTGAATTACGTTAAGCATGTAATA
ATTAACATGTAATGCATGACGTTATTTATGAGATGGGTTTTTATGATTAGAGTCCCGCAATTATACATTT
AATACGCGATAGAAAACAAAATATAGCGCGCAAACTAGGATAAATTATCGCGCGCGGTGTCATCTATGTT
ACTAGATCGGGAATTAGCTTCATCAACGCAAGACATGCGCACGACCGTCTGACAGGAGAGGAATTTCCGA
CGAGCACAGAAAGGACTTGCTCTTGGACGTAGGCCTATTTCTCAGGCACATGTATCAAGTGTTCGGACGT
GGGTTTTCGATGGTGTATCAGCCGCCGCCAACTGGGAGATGAGGAGGCTTTCTTGGGGGGCAGTCAGCAG
TTCATTTCACAAGACAGAGGAACTTGTAAGGAGATGCACTGATTTATCTTGGCGCAAACCAGCAGGACGA
ATTAGTGGGAATAGCCCGCGAATATCTAAGTTATGCCTGTCGGCATGAGCAGAAACTTCCAATTCGAAAC
AGTTTGGAGAGGTTGTTTTTGGGCATACCTTTTGTTAGTCAGCCTCTCGATTGCTCATCGTCATTACACA
GTACCGAAGTTTGATCGATCTAGTAACATAGATGACACCGCGCGCGATAATTTATCCTAGTTTGCGCGCT
ATATTTTGTTTTCTATCGCGTATTAAATGTATAATTGCGGGACTCTAATCATAAAAACCCATCTCATAAA
TAACGTCATGCATTACATGTTAATTATTACATGCTTAACGTAATTCAACAGAAATTATATGATAATCATC
GCAAGACCGGCAACAGGATTCAATCTTAAGAAACTTTATTGCCAAATGTTTGAACGATCTGCTTCGACGC
ACTCCTTCTTTACTCCACCATCTCGTCCTTATTGAAAACGTGGGTAGCACCAAAACGAATCAAGTCGCTG
GAACTGAAGTTACCAATCACGCTGGATGATTTGCCAGTTGGATTAATCTTGCCTTTCCCCGCATGAATAA
TATTGATGAATGCATGCGTGAGGGGTATTTCGATTTTGGCAATAGCTGCAATTGCCGCGACATCCTCCAA
CGAGCATAATTCTTCAGAAAAATAGCGATGTTCCATGTTGTCAGGGCATGCATGATGCACGTTATGAGGT
GACGGTGCTAGGCAGTATTCCCTCAAAGTTTCATAGTCAGTATCATATTCATCATTGCATTCCTGCAAGA
GAGAATTGAGACGCAATCCACACGCTGCGGCAACCTTCCGGCGTTCGTGGTCTATTTGCTCTTGGACGTT
GCAAACGTAAGTGTTGGATCCCGGTCGGCATCTACTCTATTCCTTTGCCCTCGGACGAGTGCTGGGGCGT
CGGTTTCCACTATCGGCGAGTACTTCTACACAGCCATCGGTCCAGACGGCCGCGCTTCTGCGGGCGATTT
GTGTACGCCCGACAGTCCCGGCTCCGGATCGGACGATTGCGTCGCATCGACCCTGCGCCCAAGCTGCATC
ATCGAAATTGCCGTCAACCAAGCTCTGATAGAGTTGGTCAAGACCAATGCGGAGCATATACGCCCGGAGC
CGCGGCGATCCTGCAAGCTCCGGATGCCTCCGCTCGAAGTAGCGCGTCTGCTGCTCCATACAAGCCAACC
ACGGCCTCCAGAAGAAGATGTTGGCGACCTCGTATTGGGAATCCCCGAACATCGCCTCGCTCCAGTCAAT
GACCGCTGTTATGCGGCCATTGTCCGTCAGGACATTGTTGGAGCCGAAATCCGCGTGCACGAGGTGCCGG
ACTTCGGGGCAGTCCTCGGCCCAAAGCATCAGCTCATCGAGAGCCTGCGCGACGGACGCACTGACGGTGT
CGTCCATCACAGTTTGCCAGTGATACACATGGGGATCAGCAATCGCGCATATGAAATCACGCCATGTAGT
GTATTGACCGATTCCTTGCGGTCCGAATGGGCCGAACCCGCTCGTCTGGCTAAGATCGGCCGCAGCGATC
GCATCCATGGCCTCCGCGACCGGCTGCAGAACAGCGGGCAGTTCGGTTTCAGGCAGGTCTTGCAACGTGA
CACCCTGTGCACGGCGGGAGATGCAATAGGTCAGGCTCTCGCTGAATTCCCCAATGTCAAGCACTTCCGG
AATCGGGAGCGCGGCCGATGCAAAGTGCCGATAAACATAACGATCTTTGTAGAAACCATCGGCGCAGCTA
TTTACCCGCAGGACATATCCACGCCCTCCTACATCGAAGCTGAAAGCACGAGATTCTTCGCCCTCCGAGA
GCTGCATCAGGTCGGAGACGCTGTCGAACTTTTCGATCAGAAACTTCTCGACAGACGTCGCGGTGAGTTC
AGGCTTTTTCATATCGGGGTCGTCCTCTCCAAATGAAATGAACTTCCTTATATAGAGGAAGGGTCTTGCG
AAGGATAGTGGGATTGTGCGTCATCCCTTACGTCAGTGGAGATATCACATCAATCCACTTGCTTTGAAGA
CGTGGTTGGAACGTCTTCTTTTTCCACGATGCTCCTCGTGGGTGGGGGTCCATCTTTGGGACCACTGTCG
GCAGAGGCATCTTGAACGATAGCCTTTCCTTTATCGCAATGATGGCATTTGTAGGTGCCACCTTCCTTTT
CTACTGTCCTTTTGATGAAGTGACAGATAGCTGGGCAATGGAATCCGAGGAGGTTTCCCGATATTACCCT
TTGTTGAAAAGTCTCAATAGCCCTTTGGTCTTCTGAGACTGTATCTTTGATATTCTTGGAGTAGACGAGA
GTGTCGTGCTCCACCATGTTGACGGATCTCTAGGACGCGTCGACGCGTCGACGCGTCGACGCGTCGACGC
GTCCTAGAAGCTAATTCACTGGCCGTCGTTTTACAACGTCGTGACTGGGAAAACCCTGGCGTTACCCAAC
TTAATCGCCTTGCAGCACATCCCCCTTTCGCCAGCTGGCGTAATAGCGAAGAGGCCCGCACCGATCGCCC
TTCCCAACAGTTGCGCAGCCTGAATG
[44 nt withheld, positions 9547-9590]
C
[141 nt withheld, positions 9592-9732]
CCTTTGACGTTGGAGTCCACGTTCTTT
[37 nt withheld, positions 9760-9796]
ACCCTATCTCGGGCTATTCTTTTGATTTATAAGGGATTTTGCCGATTTCGGAACCACCATCAAACAGGAT
TTTCGCCTGCTGGGGCAAACCAGCGTGGACCGCTTGCTGCAACTCTCTCAGGGCCAGGCGGTGAAGGGCA
ATCAGCTGTTGCCCGTCTCACTGGTGAAAAGAAAAACCACCCCAGTACATTAAAAACGTCCGCAATGTGT
TATTAAGTTGTCTAAGCGTCAATTTGTTTACACCACAATATATCCTGCCACCAGCCAGCCAACAGCTCCC
CGACCGGCAGCTCGGCACAAAATCACCACTCGATACAGGCAGCCCATCAGTCCGGGACGGCGTCAGCGGG
AGAGCCGTTGTAAGGCGGCAGACTTTGCTCATGTTACCGATGCTATTCGGAAGAACGGCAACTAAGCTGC
CGGGTTTGAAACACGGATGATCTCGCGGAGGGTAGCATGTTGATTGTAACGATGACAGAGCGTTGCTGCC
TGTGATCAAATATCATCTCCCTCGCAGAGATCCGAATTATCAGCCTTCTTATTCATTTCTCGCTTAACCG
TGACAGGCTGTCGATCTTGAGAACTATGCCGACATAATAGGAAATCGCTGGATAAAGCCGCTGAGGAAGC
TGAGTGGCGCTATTTCTTTAGAAGTGAACGTTGACGATATCAACTCCCCTATCCATTGCTCACCGAATGG
TACAGGTCGGGGACCCGAAGTTCCGACTGTCGGCCTGATGCATCCCCGGCTGATCGACCCCAGATCTGGG
GCTGAGAAAGCCCAGTAAGGAAACAACTGTAGGTTCGAGTCGCGAGATCCCCCGGAACCAAAGGAAGTAG
GTTAAACCCGCTCCGATCAGGCCGAGCCACGCCAGGCCGAGAACATTGGTTCCTGTAGGCATCGGGATTG
GCGGATCAAACACTAAAGCTACTGGAACGAGCAGAAGTCCTCCGGCCGCCAGTTGCCAGGCGGTAAAGGT
GAGCAGAGGCACGGGAGGTTGCCACTTGCGGGTCAGCACGGTTCCGAACGCCATGGAAACCGCCCCCGCC
AGGCCCGCTGCGACGCCGACAGGATCTAGCGCTGCGTTTGGTGTCAACACCAACAGCGCCACGCCCGCAG
TTCCGCAAATAGCCCCCAGGACCGCCATCAATCGTATCGGGCTACCTAGCAGAGCGGCAGAGATGAACAC
GACCATCAGCGGCTGCACAGCGCCTACCGTCGCCGCGACCCCGCCCGGCAGGCGGTAGACCGAAATAAAC
AACAAGCTCCAGAATAGCGAAATATTAAGTGCGCCGAGGATGAAGATGCGCATCCACCAGATTCCCGTTG
GAATCTGTCGGACGATCATCACGAGCAATAAACCCGCCGGCAACGCCCGCAGCAGCATACCGGCGACCCC
TCGGCCTCGCTGTTCGGGCTCCACGAAAACGCCGGACAGATGCGCCTTGTGAGCGTCCTTGGGGCCGTCC
TCCTGTTTGAAGACCGACAGCCCAATGATCTCGCCGTCGATGTAGGCGCCGAATGCCACGGCATCTCGCA
ACCGTTCAGCGAACGCCTCCATGGGCTTTTTCTCCTCGTGCTCGTAAACGGACCCGAACATCTCTGGAGC
TTTCTTCAGGGCCGACAATCGGATCTCGCGGAAATCCTGCACGTCGGCCGCTCCAAGCCGTCGAATCTGA
GCCTTAATCACAATTGTCAATTTTAATCCTCTGTTTATCGGCAGTTCGTAGAGCGCGCCGTGCGTCCCGA
GCGATACTGAGCGAAGCAAGTGCGTCGAGCAGTGCCCGCTTGTTCCTGAAATGCCAGTAAAGCGCTGGCT
GCTGAACCCCCAGCCGGAACTGACCCCACAAGGCCCTAGCGTTTGCAATGCACCAGGTCATCATTGACCC
AGGCGTGTTCCACCAGGCCGCTGCCTCGCAACTCTTCGCAGGCTTCGCCGACCTGCTCGCGCCACTTCTT
CACGCGGGTGGAATCCGATCCGCACATGAGGCGGAAGGTTTCCAGCTTGAGCGGGTACGGCTCCCGGTGC
GAGCTGAAATAGTCGAACATCCGTCGGGCCGTCGGCGACAGCTTGCGGTACTTCTCCCATATGAATTTCG
TGTAGTGGTCGCCAGCAAACAGCACGACGATTTCCTCGTCGATCAGGACCTGGCAACGGGACGTTTTCTT
GCCACGGTCCAGGACGCGGAAGCGGTGCAGCAGCGACACCGATTCCAGGTGCCCAACGCGGTCGGACGTG
AAGCCCATCGCCGTCGCCTGTAGGCGCGACAGGCATTCCTCGGCCTTCGTGTAATACCGGCCATTGATCG
ACCAGCCCAGGTCCTGGCAAAGCTCGTAGAACGTGAAGGTGATCGGCTCGCCGATAGGGGTGCGCTTCGC
GTACTCCAACACCTGCTGCCACACCAGTTCGTCATCGTCGGCCCGCAGCTCGACGCCGGTGTAGGTGATC
TTCACGTCCTTGTTGACGTGGAAAATGACCTTGTTTTGCAGCGCCTCGCGCGGGATTTTCTTGTTGCGCG
TGGTGAACAGGGCAGAGCGGGCCGTGTCGTTTGGCATCGCTCGCATCGTGTCCGGCCACGGCGCAATATC
GAACAAGGAAAGCTGCATTTCCTTGATCTGCTGCTTCGTGTGTTTCAGCAACGCGGCCTGCTTGGCCTCG
CTGACCTGTTTTGCCAGGTCCTCGCCGGCGGTTTTTCGCTTCTTGGTCGTCATAGTTCCTCGCGTGTCGA
TGGTCATCGACTTCGCCAAACCTGCCGCCTCCTGTTCGAGACGACGCGAACGCTCCACGGCGGCCGATGG
CGCGGGCAGGGCAGGGGGAGCCAGTTGCACGCTGTCGCGCTCGATCTTGGCCGTAGCTTGCTGGACCATC
GAGCCGACGGACTGGAAGGTTTCGCGGGGCGCACGCATGACGGTGCGGCTTGCGATGGTTTCGGCATCCT
CGGCGGAAAACCCCGCGTCGATCAGTTCTTGCCTGTATGCCTTCCGGTCAAACGTCCGATTCATTCACCC
TCCTTGCGGGATTGCCCCGACTCACGCCGGGGCAATGTGCCCTTATTCCTGATTTGACCCGCCTGGTGCC
TTGGTGTCCAGATAATCCACCTTATCGGCAATGAAGTCGGTCCCGTAGACCGTCTGGCCGTCCTTCTCGT
ACTTGGTATTCCGAATCTTGCCCTGCACGAATACCAGCGACCCCTTGCCCAAATACTTGCCGTGGGCCTC
GGCCTGAGAGCCAAAACACTTGATGCGGAAGAAGTCGGTGCGCTCCTGCTTGTCGCCGGCATCGTTGCGC
CACATCTAGGTACTAAAACAATTCATCCAGTAAAATATAATATTTTATTTTCTCCCAATCAGGCTTGATC
CCCAGTAAGTCAAAAAATAGCTCGACATACTGTTCTTCCCCGATATCCTCCCTGATCGACCGGACGCAGA
AGGCAATGTCATACCACTTGTCCGCCCTGCCGCTTCTCCCAAGATCAATAAAGCCACTTACTTTGCCATC
TTTCACAAAGATGTTGCTGTCTCCCAGGTCGCCGTGGGAAAAGACAAGTTCCTCTTCGGGCTTTTCCGTC
TTTAAAAAATCATACAGCTCGCGCGGATCTTTAAATGGAGTGTCTTCTTCCCAGTTTTCGCAATCCACAT
CGGCCAGATCGTTATTCAGTAAGTAATCCAATTCGGCTAAGCGGCTGTCTAAGCTATTCGTATAGGGACA
ATCCGATATGTCGATGGAGTGAAAGAGCCTGATGCACTCCGCATACAGCTCGATAATCTTTTCAGGGCTT
TGTTCATCTTCATACTCTTCCGAGCAAAGGACGCCATCGGCCTCACTCATGAGCAGATTGCTCCAGCCAT
CATGCCGTTCAAAGTGCAGGACCTTTGGAACAGGCAGCTTTCCTTCCAGCCATAGCATCATGTCCTTTTC
CCGTTCCACATCATAGGTGGTCCCTTTATACCGGCTGTCCGTCATTTTTAAATATAGGTTTTCATTTTCT
CCCACCAGCTTATATACCTTAGCAGGAGACATTCCTTCCGTATCTTTTACGCAGCGGTATTTTTCGATCA
GTTTTTTCAATTCCGGTGATATTCTCATTTTAGCCATTTATTATTTCCTTCCTCTTTTCTACAGTATTTA
AAGATACCCCAAGAAGCTAATTATAACAAGACGAACTCCAATTCACTGTTCCTTGCATTCTAAAACCTTA
AATACCAGAAAACAGCTTTTTCAAAGTTGTTTTCAAAGTTGGCGTATAACATAGTATCGACGGAGCCGAT
TTTGAAACCACAATTATGGGTGATGCTGCCAACTTACTGATTTAGTGTATGATGGTGTTTTTGAGGTGCT
CCAGTGGCTTCTGTTTCTATCAGCTGTCCCTCCTGTTCAGCTACTGACGGGGTGGTGCGTAACGGCAAAA
GCACCGCCGGACATCAGCGCTATCTCTGCTCTCACTGCCGTAAAACATGGCAACTGCAGTTCACTTACAC
CGCTTCTCAACCCGGTACGCACCAGAAAATCATTGATATGGCCATGAATGGCGTTGGATGCCGGGCAACA
GCCCGCATTATGGGCGTTGGCCTCAACACGATTTTACGTCACTTAAAAAACTCAGGCCGCAGTCGGTAAC
CTCGCGCATACAGCCGGGCAGTGACGTCATCGTCTGCGCGGAAATGGACGAACAGTGGGGCTATGTCGGG
GCTAAATCGCGCCAGCGCTGGCTGTTTTACGCGTATGACAGTCTCCGGAAGACGGTTGTTGCGCACGTAT
TCGGTGAACGCACTATGGCGACGCTGGGGCGTCTTATGAGCCTGCTGTCACCCTTTGACGTGGTGATATG
GATGACGGATGGCTGGCCGCTGTATGAATCCCGCCTGAAGGGAAAGCTGCACGTAATCAGCAAGCGATAT
ACGCAGCGAATTGAGCGGCATAACCTGAATCTGAGGCAGCACCTGGCACGGCTGGGACGGAAGTCGCTGT
CGTTCTCAAAATCGGTGGAGCTGCATGACAAAGTCATCGGGCATTATCTGAACATAAAACACTATCAATA
AGTTGGAGTCATTACCCAATTATGATAGAATTTACAAGCTATAAGGTTATTGTCCTGGGTTTCAAGCATT
AGTCCATGCAAGTTTTTATGCTTTGCCCATTCTATAGATATATTGATAAGCGCGCTGCCTATGCCTTGCC
CCCTGAAATCCTTACATACGGCGATATCTTCTATATAAAAGATATATTATCTTATCAGTATTGTCAATAT
ATTCAAGGCAATCTGCCTCCTCATCCTCTTCATCCTCTTCGTCTTGGTAGCTTTTTAAATATGGCGCTTC
ATAGAGTAATTCTGTAAAGGTCCAATTCTCGTTTTCATACCTCGGTATAATCTTACCTATCACCTCAAAT
GGTTCGCTGGGTTTATCGCACCCCCGAACACGAGCACGGCACCCGCGACCACTATGCCAAGAATGCCCAA
GGTAAAAATTGCCGGCCCCGCCATGAAGTCCGTGAATGCCCCGACGGCCGAAGTGAAGGGCAGGCCGCCA
CCCAGGCCGCCGCCCTCACTGCCCGGCACCTGGTCGCTGAATGTCGATGCCAGCACCTGCGGCACGTCAA
TGCTTCCGGGCGTCGCGCTCGGGCTGATCGCCCATCCCGTTACTGCCCCGATCCCGGCAATGGCAAGGAC
TGCCAGCGCTGCCATTTTTGGGGTGAGGCCGTTCGCGGCCGAGGGGCGCAGCCCCTGGGGGGATGGGAGG
CCCGCGTTAGCGGGCCGGGAGGGTTCGAGAAGGGGGGGCACCCCCCTTCGGCGTGCGCGGTCACGCGCAC
AGGGCGCAGCCCTGGTTAAAAACAAGGTTTATAAATATTGGTTTAAAAGCAGGTTAAAAGACAGGTTAGC
GGTGGCCGAAAAACGGGCGGAAACCCTTGCAAATGCTGGATTTTCTGCCTGTGGACAGCCCCTCAAATGT
CAATAGGTGCGCCCCTCATCTGTCAGCACTCTGCCCCTCAAGTGTCAAGGATCGCGCCCCTCATCTGTCA
GTAGTCGCGCCCCTCAAGTGTCAATACCGCAGGGCACTTATCCCCAGGCTTGTCCACATCATCTGTGGGA
AACTCGCGTAAAATCAGGCGTTTTCGCCGATTTGCGAGGCTGGCCAGCTCCACGTCGCCGGCCGAAATCG
AGCCTGCCCCTCATCTGTCAACGCCGCGCCGGGTGAGTCGGCCCCTCAAGTGTCAACGTCCGCCCCTCAT
CTGTCAGTGAGGGCCAAGTTTTCCGCGAGGTATCCACAACGCCGGCGGCCGCGGTGTCTCGCACACGGCT
TCGACGGCGTTTCTGGCGCGTTTGCAGGGCCATAGACGGCCGCCAGCCCAGCGGCGAGGGCAACCAGCCC
GGTGAGCGTCGGAAAGGCGC
Features (pLannotate 1.2.2; 36 found; start..end, strand, type, name):
      3..89      -  CDS            traI (fragment): TRAI6_ECOLX - Experimental evidence at protein level: Swiss-Prot protein existence level 1. The initiation process of transfer DNA synthesis requires the interaction of at least three plasmid-specific components (TraH, I, and J) at the transfer origin resulting in the assembly of a specialised nucleoprotein complex - the relaxosome. Site- and strand-specific cleavage at the transfer origin is dependent on TraI and TraJ. From Escherichia coli.
    127..498     -  CDS            traJ: oriT-recognizing protein; traJ
    531..640     -  oriT           oriT: incP origin of transfer
    772..962     +  rep_origin     ori (fragment): high-copy-number ColE1/pMB1/pBR322/pUC origin of replication
   1321..1971    -  CDS            TetR: tetracycline resistance regulatory protein; tetR
   2077..2326    +  CDS            TcR (fragment): tetracycline efflux protein; tetA; confers resistance to tetracycline
   2436..2460    -  misc_feature   RB T-DNA repeat: right border repeat from nopaline C58 T-DNA
   2490..2508    +  misc_feature   MCS (fragment): pUC18/19 multiple cloning site
   2559..2904    +  promoter       CaMV 35S promoter: strong constitutive promoter from cauliflower mosaic virus
   2856..2902    +  promoter       minimal CaMV 35S promoter: minimal 35S promoter from cauliflower mosaic virus
   2914..2932    -  misc_feature   MCS (fragment): pUC18/19 multiple cloning site
   2943..3458    +  CDS            P19_TBSVC: Experimental evidence at protein level: Swiss-Prot protein existence level 1. Acts as a suppressor of RNA-mediated gene silencing, also known as post-transcriptional gene silencing (PTGS), a mechanism of plant viral defense that limits the accumulation of viral RNAs. Binds to short interfering RNAs (siRNAs) with high affinity. Acts as a molecular caliper to specifically select siRNAs based on the length of the duplex region of the RNA (By similarity). From Tomato bushy stunt virus (strain Cherry) (TBSV).
   3531..3707    +  polyA_signal   CaMV poly(A) signal: cauliflower mosaic virus polyadenylation signal
   4210..4551    +  promoter       CaMV 35S promoter: strong constitutive promoter from cauliflower mosaic virus
   4562..4586    +  protein_bind   attB1: mutant version of attB; recombination site for the Gateway® BP reaction BP Clonase™
   5183..6292    +  CDS            SCL21 (fragment): SCL21_ARATH - Experimental evidence at protein level: Swiss-Prot protein existence level 1. Probable transcription factor involved in plant development. From Arabidopsis thaliana (Mouse-ear cress).
   6300..6324    -  protein_bind   attB2: mutant version of attB; recombination site for the Gateway® BP reaction BP Clonase™
   6353..6442    +  CDS            3xHA: three tandem HA epitope tags
   6476..6728    +  terminator     NOS terminator: nopaline synthase terminator and poly(A) signal
   7157..7409    -  terminator     NOS terminator: nopaline synthase terminator and poly(A) signal
   7433..7861    -  CDS            nos (fragment): DHNO_AGRT7 - Protein inferred from homology: Swiss-Prot protein existence level 3. From Agrobacterium tumefaciens (strain T37).
   7877..8902    -  CDS            HygR: aminoglycoside phosphotransferase from E. coli; aph(4)-Ia; confers resistance to hygromycin
   8912..9256    -  promoter       CaMV 35S promoter: strong constitutive promoter from cauliflower mosaic virus
   8913..8959    -  promoter       minimal CaMV 35S promoter: minimal 35S promoter from cauliflower mosaic virus
   9394..9549    +  CDS            lacZα (fragment) (sequence partly withheld): LacZα fragment of β-galactosidase; lacZ fragment
   9547..9847    +  rep_origin     M13 ori (fragment) (sequence partly withheld): M13 bacteriophage origin of replication; arrow indicates direction of (+) strand synthesis
   9848..9978    +  CDS            lacI (fragment): lac repressor; lacI; The lac repressor binds to the lac operator to inhibit transcription in E. coli. This inhibition can be relieved by adding lactose or isopropyl-β-D-thiogalactopyranoside (IPTG).
  10032..10056   -  misc_feature   LB T-DNA repeat: left border repeat from nopaline C58 T-DNA
  11513..11632   -  CDS            tetR (fragment): TETR1_ECOLX - Experimental evidence at protein level: Swiss-Prot protein existence level 1. TetR is the repressor of the tetracycline resistance element; its N-terminal region forms a helix-turn-helix structure and binds DNA. Binding of tetracycline to TetR reduces the repressor affinity for the tetracycline resistance gene (tetA) promoter operator sites. From Escherichia coli.
  11652..12800   -  CDS            trfA: trans-acting replication protein that binds to and activates oriV
  13099..13893   -  CDS            KanR: aminoglycoside phosphotransferase; aphA-3; confers resistance to kanamycin
  14085..14852   +  mobile_element IS1: prokaryotic transposable element IS1
  14861..15010   -  CDS            satA (fragment): STA_BACSU - Also known as yyaR. Experimental evidence at protein level: Swiss-Prot protein existence level 1. Involved in resistance to streptothricin, a broad-spectrum antibiotic produced by streptomycetes. Detoxifies streptothricin via acetylation of the beta amino group of the first beta-lysyl moiety of streptothricin. From Bacillus subtilis (strain 168).
  15009..15203   -  CDS            satA (fragment): STA_BACSU - Also known as yyaR. Experimental evidence at protein level: Swiss-Prot protein existence level 1. Involved in resistance to streptothricin, a broad-spectrum antibiotic produced by streptomycetes. Detoxifies streptothricin via acetylation of the beta amino group of the first beta-lysyl moiety of streptothricin. From Bacillus subtilis (strain 168).
  15206..15481   -  CDS            klaC (fragment): KLAC_ECOLX - Also known as telB. Protein predicted: Swiss-Prot protein existence level 4. Belongs to the kla operon, which is associated with cryptic tellurite resistance, and IncW plasmid fertility inhibition. From Escherichia coli.
  15545..16176   -  rep_origin     oriV: incP origin of replication
