[The description below was written by a language model from this plasmid's Addgene catalogue record and pLannotate feature annotations shown in this document.]
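Description:
pGWB14-LYX092 is a plant binary expression vector built on the pGWB14 backbone and intended for Agrobacterium-mediated transient or stable expression of a Nicotiana benthamiana transcription factor. The backbone is a low-copy, broad-host-range IncP-type replicon. The annotated sequence shows oriV with its activating replication protein trfA, plus oriT and traJ for mobilisation, which together allow maintenance in both E. coli and Agrobacterium. Bacterial selection is by kanamycin (an aphA-3 KanR gene). Remnants of tetracycline resistance genes, an IS1 element and fragments of lacZα, lacI and M13 ori also appear, and these are backbone relics rather than functional parts.

Between the nopaline-type right and left T-DNA border repeats lie three plant cassettes. The main one places the insert, gene model Niben101Scf02291g04002.1, under the constitutive CaMV 35S promoter. The coding region is flanked by attB1 and attB2 Gateway sites, although the record lists Gibson cloning as the method, and it is followed by a 3xHA epitope tag and the NOS terminator, giving a C-terminally HA-tagged protein. The annotation tool matches part of the insert to Arabidopsis SCL21, suggesting a GRAS-family (Scarecrow-like) factor, though the catalogue entry does not state the family. A second cassette, 35S promoter–HygR–NOS terminator in the opposite orientation, provides hygromycin selection of stably transformed plants. The feature table also reveals a third cassette not mentioned in the catalogue fields: a 35S-driven tomato bushy stunt virus P19 silencing suppressor with a CaMV poly(A) signal. P19 typically boosts transgene accumulation in agroinfiltrated leaves. The HA tag allows antibody-based detection or pull-down of the expressed factor, but the record does not specify a downstream assay.
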