Addgene plasmid #126310: pGWB14-LYX092
Purpose: With a Nicotiana benthamiana transcription factor in PGWB14 backbone, for Agrobacterium mediated transient or stable expression corresponding transcription factor fused with a C-terminal HA tag.
Depositing lab: Silin Zhong. Depositing organization: Chinese University of Hong Kong.
Backbone
  Vector backbone: pGWB14
  Vector type: Plant Expression
  Selectable markers: Hygromycin
Growth in bacteria
  Bacterial resistance: Kanamycin, 50 μg/mL
  Growth temperature: 37°C
  Growth strain: DH5alpha
  Copy number: Low Copy
Gene/Insert
  Gene/Insert name: Niben101Scf02291g04002.1
  Species: Nicotiana benthamiana
  Promoter: CaMV 35S
  Tag / fusion protein: HA (C terminal on insert)
  Cloning method: Gibson Cloning
Terms and licenses: Academic/Nonprofit Terms; Industry Terms: Not Available to Industry
How to cite: pGWB14-LYX092 was a gift from Silin Zhong (Addgene plasmid # 126310 ; http://n2t.net/addgene:126310 ; RRID:Addgene_126310)
