>Addgene plasmid #126310 | pGWB14-LYX092 | depositor partial sequence | sequence record 241584 | Niben101Scf02291g04002.1
ATGTCTTTAGTTAGATCTGTAAGAACTATTGGAAATGGGAAACTCTACTTTCCAAATGATCACAACGACA
ACTCTGGCTTGTCAACATCCATGTTCACCAAAAATGCACGTGGAATTATGTATGCAACCGAGTCTAGCAG
CACAGACAGTTATGATCCCAAGTATTTGCTCGATTCTCCTTCACCTTCAGAAGAACTTCTAAACACATCA
CTTTCAGAAGTCTCCGGGAATCAATTTCACCAGAGGCATTCGTCTTCTTTCCAGCCATCAAGAGGCTACG
ATACATGTCAGCTTAGTTATGATTGTGAAGACATTGTCAGTCAAAGGCCAGATTCATTACAATACAATGA
CGGAAGGGTAACTCTGAAGCTACAAGAACTTGAGAGCGTACTTTTTGACGATAACGAAGTTGATGGGGAT
GACGTATTTGCTCGTGGGAAGTGTATGGACATAGATGAAGAATGGTTTAGCCAAATCGGAACTGTGTTGC
TTCATGACTCTCCTAAGGAGTCTACGTCGGCAGATTCTAATATCAGTAGCAGTAGTATCTACAAGGAAAT
ATCTGTAACTGCTCCACAAACTCCAAAGCAGATGCTTTTTAGTTGTGCTGCTGCTATTCAAGATGGAAAC
ATTGAACAAGCATCGTCGATGATTAATGAGCTGAGGCAAATGGTCTCTATCCAGGGTGAACCTCTTGAAA
GAACTGCAGCTTACATGGTTGAAGCGCTTGCGGCCCGAGTGGCCACATCTGGCAAAGGTCTTTATAAAGC
TCTAAAATGTAAGGAAGCGCTCTTTTCTGAGAGACTCTCTGCAATGCAGGTCCTCTTTGAAGTATGTCCA
TACTTCAGGTTTGGTTTTATGGCGGCGAATGGTGCAATCTTAGAGGCTTTTAAAGATGAGAAAAGAGTTC
ACATCATAGATTTTGACATTAACCAAGGAAGTCAATATTACACTTTATTGCAGACGTTGGAACGTATGCC
TGGTAAGCCGCCACATTTGAGGTTAACCGGGGTAGACGACCCTGTATCTGTTCAACGTGCTATTGGAGGC
CTTAATGTCATTGGACTGAGGCTTGAAGAGCTGGCAAAAGATTTTAAGATTCCTTTTGAATTCCAAGCGG
TGGCTTCAAACACTGCATTAGTCACCCCGGCAATGTTAAACTGTCATCCTGGCGAAGCTCTTATCGTGAA
CTTTGCATTCCAGCTTCATCACATGCCTGATGAAAGTGTATCCACGGTCAACCAGAGAGACCAGCTTCTG
CGGATGGTGAAGAGCTTAAATCCGAAGCTGGTAACAGTTGTTGAACAAGACATGAACACTAACACCACCC
CATTTCTACAAAGGGTTGCAGAAGTCTACAACTATTATTCTGCTGTATTCGAGTCTCTCGATGCAACTCT
TTCAAGAGATAGCCAAGAGAGGGTTAATGTAGAACGGCAATGTCTTGCGCGTGATATTGTAAACATTGTT
GCCTGTGAGGGAGAGGAAAGAATAGAGCGTTATGAAGTTGCAGGAAAATGGAGAGCTAGGATGATGATGG
CTGGTTTCACTCCATCCCCGATCAGTCGAAACGTCTACTACTCGATCCAGAATCTTATCAAGCAATATAG
TGAAAGGTACAAAGCAAAGGAGGAGGCAGGTGCACTCCATTTTGGGTGGGAAGACAAGAGCTTGATTGTT
GCTTCAGCTTGGAAA
